>Addgene plasmid #101810 | pCRRNA-G11-R11 | addgene full sequence | sequence record 197175 | Addgene NGS Result
TTTTGAATGGTCCCAAAACAGTTTGGCGGAGACCCACGCTTCATACGGAGTTTTAGAGCTATGCTGTTTT
GAATGGTCCCAAAACTTCAGCACACTGAGACTTGTTGAGTTGAATTCATGAGTATTAAGTATTGTTTTAT
GGCTGATAAATTTCTTTGAATTTCTCCTTGATTATTTGTTATAAAAGTTATAAAATAATCTTGTTGGAAC
CATTCAAAACAGCATAGCAAGTTAAAATAAGGCTAGTCCGTTATCAACTTGAAAAAGTGGCACCGAGTCG
GTGCTTTTTTTGATACTTCTATTCTACTCTGACTGCAAACCAAAAAAACAAGCGCTTTCAAAACGCTTGT
TTTATCATTTTTAGGGAAATTAATCTCTTAATCCTTTTATCATTCTACATTTAGGCGCTGCCATCTTAAG
ACGAAAGGGCCTCGTGATACGCCTATTTTTATAGGTTAATGTCATGATAATAATGGTTTCTTAGACGTCG
GAATTGCCAGCTGGGGCGCCCTCTGGTAAGGTTGGGAAGCCCTGCAAAGTAAACTGGATGGCTTTCTTGC
CGCCAAGGATCTGATGGCGCAGGGGATCAAGATCTGATCAAGAGACAGGATGAGGATCGTTTCGCATGAT
TGAACAAGATGGATTGCACGCAGGTTCTCCGGCCGCTTGGGTGGAGAGGCTATTCGGCTATGACTGGGCA
CAACAGACAATCGGCTGCTCTGATGCCGCCGTGTTCCGGCTGTCAGCGCAGGGGCGCCCGGTTCTTTTTG
TCAAGACCGACCTGTCCGGTGCCCTGAATGAACTGCAGGACGAGGCAGCGCGGCTATCGTGGCTGGCCAC
GACGGGCGTTCCTTGCGCAGCTGTGCTCGACGTTGTCACTGAAGCGGGAAGGGACTGGCTGCTATTGGGC
GAAGTGCCGGGGCAGGATCTCCTGTCATCTCACCTTGCTCCTGCCGAGAAAGTATCCATCATGGCTGATG
CAATGCGGCGGCTGCATACGCTTGATCCGGCTACCTGCCCATTCGACCACCAAGCGAAACATCGCATCGA
GCGAGCACGTACTCGGATGGAAGCCGGTCTTGTCGATCAGGATGATCTGGACGAAGAGCATCAGGGGCTC
GCGCCAGCCGAACTGTTCGCCAGGCTCAAGGCGCGCATGCCCGACGGCGAGGATCTCGTCGTGACCCATG
GCGATGCCTGCTTGCCGAATATCATGGTGGAAAATGGCCGCTTTTCTGGATTCATCGACTGTGGCCGGCT
GGGTGTGGCGGACCGCTATCAGGACATAGCGTTGGCTACCCGTGATATTGCTGAAGAGCTTGGCGGCGAA
TGGGCTGACCGCTTCCTCGTGCTTTACGGTATCGCCGCTCCCGATTCGCAGCGCATCGCCTTCTATCGCC
TTCTTGACGAGTTCTTCTGAGCGGGACTCTGGGGTTCGAGAGCTCGCTTGGACTCCTGTTGATAGATCCA
GTAATGACCTCAGAACTCCATCTGGATTTGTTCAGAACGCTCGGTTGCCGCCGGGCGTTTTTTATTGGTG
AGAATCCAAGCACTAGTCATGACCAAAATCCCTTAACGTGAGTTTTCGTTCCACTGAGCGTCAGACCCCG
TAGAAAAGATCAAAGGATCTTCTTGAGATCCTTTTTTTCTGCGCGTAATCTGCTGCTTGCAAACAAAAAA
ACCACCGCTACCAGCGGTGGTTTGTTTGCCGGATCAAGAGCTACCAACTCTTTTTCCGAAGGTAACTGGC
TTCAGCAGAGCGCAGATACCAAATACTGTCCTTCTAGTGTAGCCGTAGTTAGGCCACCACTTCAAGAACT
CTGTAGCACCGCCTACATACCTCGCTCTGCTAATCCTGTTACCAGTGGCTGCTGCCAGTGGCGATAAGTC
GTGTCTTACCGGGTTGGACTCAAGACGATAGTTACCGGATAAGGCGCAGCGGTCGGGCTGAACGGGGGGT
TCGTGCACACAGCCCAGCTTGGAGCGAACGACCTACACCGAACTGAGATACCTACAGCGTGAGCTATGAG
AAAGCGCCACGCTTCCCGAAGGGAGAAAGGCGGACAGGTATCCGGTAAGCGGCAGGGTCGGAACAGGAGA
GCGCACGAGGGAGCTTCCAGGGGGAAACGCCTGGTATCTTTATAGTCCTGTCGGGTTTCGCCACCTCTGA
CTTGAGCGTCGATTTTTGTGATGCTCGTCAGGGGGGCGGAGCCTATGGAAAAACGCCAGCAACGCGGCCT
TTTTACGGTTCCTGGCCTTTTGCTGGCCTTTTGCTCACATGTTCTTTCCTGCGTTATCCCCTGATTCTGT
GGATAACCGTATTACCGCCTTTGAGTGAGCTGATACCGCTCGCCGCAGCCGAACGCCCCAAAAAGCCTCG
CTTTCAGCACCTGTCGTTTCCTTTCTTTTCAGAGGGTATTTTAAATAAAAACATTAAGTTATGACGAAGA
AGAACGGAAACGCCTTAAACCGGAAAATTTTCATAAATAGCGAAAACCCGCGAGGTCGCCGCCCCGTAAC
CTGTCGGATCACCGGAAGGGACCCGTAAAGTGATAATGATTATCATCTACATATCACAACGTGCGTGGAG
GGTCTAGGGCGGCGGATTTGTCCTACTCAGGAGAGCGTTCACCGACAAACAACAGATAAAACGAAAGGCC
CAGTCTTTCGACTGAGCCTTTCGTTTTATTTGATGCCTCTAGCACGCGTACCATGGGATCCTATTTCTTA
ATAACTAAAAATATGGTATAATACTCTTAATAAATGCAGTAATACAGGGGCTTTTCAAGACTGAAGTCTA
GCTGAGACAAATAGTGCGATTACGAAATTTTTTAGACAAAAATAGTCTACGAGGTTTTAGAGCTATGCTG
TTTTGAATGGTCCCAAAACCCTTCACCTTGTGGTGCTTCAGAGAATTTGGTTTTAGAGCTATGCTG
Features (pLannotate 1.2.2; 11 found; start..end, strand, type, name):
     50..85      +  repeat_region  DR: direct repeat for the Streptococcus pyogenes CRISPR/Cas system
    206..284     +  misc_RNA       tracrRNA: trans-activating CRISPR RNA for the Streptococcus pyogenes CRISPR/Cas9 system
    475..594     +  CDS            tnpA (fragment): TN5P_ECOLX - Also known as tnp. Experimental evidence at protein level: Swiss-Prot protein existence level 1. Mediates transposition of transposon Tn5 by a 'cut and paste' mechanism. First, the monomeric transposase binds the 19 bp inverted DNA repeats flanking the transposon. Then, dimerization of the DNA- bound transposase creates a synaptic DNA complex. After nicking of the first DNA strand, excision of the transposon proceeds through a series of intermediates. The transposase then mediates the insertion of the transposon at a new site by strand transfer. The activity of the wild- type tran
    626..1417    +  CDS            neo: KKA2_KLEPN - Also known as kan, nptII. Experimental evidence at protein level: Swiss-Prot protein existence level 1. Resistance to kanamycin, neomycin, paromomycin, ribostamycin, butirosin and gentamicin B. From Klebsiella pneumoniae.
   1451..1545    +  terminator     lambda t0 terminator: transcription terminator from phage lambda
   1633..2221    +  rep_origin     ori: high-copy-number ColE1/pMB1/pBR322/pUC origin of replication
   2368..2591    +  misc_feature   cos (fragment): lambda cos site; allows packaging into phage lambda particles
   2606..2692    -  terminator     rrnB T1 terminator: Escherichia coli rrnB; transcription terminator T1 from the E. coli rrnB gene
   2722..2853    +  misc_feature   crRNA leader: crRNA leader sequence for the Streptococcus pyogenes CRISPR/Cas system
   2854..2889    +  repeat_region  DR: direct repeat for the Streptococcus pyogenes CRISPR/Cas system
   2920..19      +  repeat_region  DR (across the origin): direct repeat for the Streptococcus pyogenes CRISPR/Cas system
