[The description below was written by a language model from this plasmid's Addgene catalogue record and pLannotate feature annotations shown in this document.]
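Description:
pCRRNA-G11-R11 is a small (about 2.9 kb) bacterial CRISPR plasmid built on the pCRRNAcos backbone. It supplies a two-spacer Streptococcus pyogenes-type CRISPR array for dCas9-mediated transcriptional repression. It replicates from a high-copy ColE1/pUC-type origin and is selected with kanamycin through the neo (nptII) gene. This gene is preceded by a short Tn5 transposase fragment, probably a remnant of the cassette's origin, and followed by a lambda t0 terminator. The backbone also carries a fragment of the lambda cos site, an element that permits packaging into phage lambda particles. An rrnB T1 terminator lies upstream of the array and insulates it from the rest of the plasmid.

The payload spans the numbering origin of the circular sequence. A native S. pyogenes crRNA leader is followed by three direct repeats, and the gaps between them are the right size to hold the two spacers listed in the record, one against sfGFP and one against mCherry. The catalogue names the promoter as Spy 1049, but the feature table does not annotate a separate promoter. A tracrRNA is encoded just downstream of the array, so the plasmid provides both RNA components needed to process the array into mature guides. No Cas9 or dCas9 gene is annotated, so that protein must come from the host strain or another construct.

The stated purpose is to repress GFP and mCherry independently and with different strengths. The associated publication concerns tuning dCas9's ability to block transcription to achieve robust, low-noise knockdown of bacterial genes. The "G11-R11" name may refer to guide design for each reporter, but the record does not explain it.
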