Addgene plasmid #101810: pCRRNA-G11-R11
Purpose: Repress mCherry and GFP independently, with different strengths
Depositing lab: David Bikard & Sven van Teeffelen. Depositing organization: Institut Pasteur. Publication: Tuning dCas9's ability to block transcription enables robust, noiseless knockdown of bacterial genes. Vigouroux A, Oldewurtel E, Cui L, Bikard D, van Teeffelen S. Mol Syst Biol. 2018 Mar 8;14(3):e7899. PubMed 29519933.
Backbone
  Vector backbone: pCRRNAcos
  Backbone size w/o insert (bp): 2870
  Vector type: CRISPR, Synthetic Biology
Growth in bacteria
  Bacterial resistance: Kanamycin, 50 μg/mL
  Growth temperature: 37°C
  Growth strain: DH5alpha
  Copy number: High Copy
Gene/Insert
  Gene/Insert name: crRNAs targeting GFP and mCherry
  gRNA/shRNA sequence: sfGFP crRNA: CCTTCACCTTGTGGTGCTTCAGAGAATTTG; mCherry crRNA: AGTTTGGCGGAGACCCACGCTTCATACGGA
  Species: Synthetic
  Promoter: Spy 1049
  Cloning method: Restriction Enzyme; 5′ cloning site Unknown (unknown if destroyed); 3′ cloning site Unknown (unknown if destroyed)
  Sequencing primers: 5′ TTACTTTGCAGGGCTTCCCAACC; 3′ TTTGATGCCTCTAGCACGCG
Terms and licenses: Academic/Nonprofit Terms; Industry Terms: Not Available to Industry
How to cite: pCRRNA-G11-R11 was a gift from David Bikard & Sven van Teeffelen (Addgene plasmid # 101810 ; http://n2t.net/addgene:101810 ; RRID:Addgene_101810)
