LOCUS       Exported 2936 bp ds-DNA circular SYN 24-AUG-2017
DEFINITION  synthetic circular DNA
ACCESSION   .
VERSION     .
KEYWORDS    .
SOURCE      synthetic DNA construct
  ORGANISM  recombinant plasmid
REFERENCE   1 (bases 1 to 2936)
  AUTHORS   Bikard Lab
  TITLE     Direct Submission
  JOURNAL   Exported Aug 29, 2017 from SnapGene 4.0.3 http://www.snapgene.com
FEATURES             Location/Qualifiers
     source          1..2936
                     /organism="recombinant plasmid"
                     /mol_type="other DNA"
     primer_bind     1..18
                     /label=LC42
                     /note="ELZ2MutBB_R"
     primer_bind     73..92
                     /label=LC13
                     /note="pZS24-BB-R"
     primer_bind     complement(94..116)
                     /label=B377 pZ-F
                     /note="from pDB129 pZE21-CRISPR-bsaI"
     primer_bind     complement(103..125)
                     /label=B385
     CDS             209..1003
                     /codon_start=1
                     /label=kanR
                     /translation="MIEQDGLHAGSPAAWVERLFGYDWAQQTIGCSDAAVFRLSAQGRP
                     VLFVKTDLSGALNELQDEAARLSWLATTGVPCAAVLDVVTEAGRDWLLLGEVPGQDLLS
                     SHLAPAEKVSIMADAMRRLHTLDPATCPFDHQAKHRIERARTRMEAGLVDQDDLDEEHQ
                     GLAPAELFARLKARMPDGEDLVVTHGDACLPNIMVENGRFSGFIDCGRLGVADRYQDIA
                     LATRDIAEELGGEWADRFLVLYGIAAPDSQRIAFYRLLDEFF"
     misc_feature    1002..1031
                     /label=CBB CRISPR spapcer
                     /note="cut pELZ2mut1K backbone, cut pCRISPR, pZE21, pCRRNA
                     backbone "
     terminator      1034..1128
                     /label=lambda t0 terminator
                     /note="transcription terminator from phage lambda"
     rep_origin      1216..1804
                     /direction=RIGHT
                     /label=ori
                     /note="high-copy-number ColE1/pMB1/pBR322/pUC origin of
                     replication"
     primer_bind     complement(1285..1304)
                     /label=LC79
                     /note="ccdBspa_R"
     primer_bind     complement(1833..1850)
                     /label=LC99
                     /note="OriAspa_R"
     primer_bind     1904..1923
                     /label=B248
                     /note="VR"
     primer_bind     1911..1971
                     /label=LC75_CRRNAcos_R
     misc_feature    1951..2174
                     /label=Minimal lambda cos sequence
     primer_bind     1951..1971
                     /label=LC91
                     /note="Cas9cos_R"
     primer_bind     2074..2089
                     /label=B160
                     /note="rpsLsp-R"
     primer_bind     complement(2084..2099)
                     /label=LC118
                     /note="treF_F"
     misc_feature    2086..2097
                     /label=Lambda cos site
     primer_bind     complement(2153..2214)
                     /label=LC74_CRRNAcos_F
     primer_bind     complement(2153..2174)
                     /label=LC90
                     /note="Cas9cos_F"
     terminator      2189..2275
                     /gene="Escherichia coli rrnB"
                     /label=rrnB T1 terminator
                     /note="transcription terminator T1 from the E. coli rrnB
                     gene"
     primer_bind     2272..2291
                     /label=LC20
                     /note="Ku-Seq7-R"
     primer_bind     complement(2287..2305)
                     /label=LC41
                     /note="ELZ2mutBB_F"
     primer_bind     complement(2288..2304)
                     /label=LC11
                     /note="pZS24-BB-F"
     primer_bind     2289..2313
                     /label=LC102
                     /note="pITCRRNA_F"
     primer_bind     2299..2329
                     /label=B298 - BamHI-leader-F
                     /note="from pACYC184"
     CDS             2305..2334
                     /codon_start=2
                     /locus_tag="SPy_1049"
                     /old_locus_tag="SPy1049"
                     /product="hypothetical protein"
                     /label='SPy_1049
                     /note="Best Blastp hit = pir||T03910
                     UDP-glucuronosyltransferase homolog F39G3.1 -
                     Caenorhabditis elegans >gi|2291205|gb|AAB65327.1|
                     (AF016424) Similar to UDP-glucosyltransferase
                     [Caenorhabditis elegans]"
                     /note="hypothetical protein"
                     /db_xref="GI:13622196"
                     /protein_id="AAK33939.1"
                     /translation="IS**LKIWY"
     primer_bind     2358..2377
                     /label=D016
                     /note="pDB114 RSR F"
     primer_bind     complement(2414..2436)
                     /label=B220
                     /note="leader-sp1-R"
     primer_bind     2417..2467
                     /label=B690
                     /note="SpCRISPR-F"
     primer_bind     2426..2446
                     /label=B361
                     /note="(pTrc)-crispr-F"
     primer_bind     complement(2428..2538)
                     /label=D020
                     /note="Spa 2 R"
     primer_bind     2437..2532
                     /label=D003
                     /note="Spacer spa 1"
     misc_feature    2437..2468
                     /label=Repeat
                     /note="Repeat"
                     /note="Repeat"
     primer_bind     2437..2466
                     /label=D004
                     /note="Spacer spa 2"
     primer_bind     2437..2465
                     /label=D037
     primer_bind     2437..2461
                     /label=B259
                     /note="bgaA-sp1-F"
     primer_bind     2437..2459
                     /label=D035
                     /note="phiNM4 F"
     primer_bind     2437..2459
                     /label=B217
                     /note="srtA-sp1-F"
     primer_bind     2437..2459
                     /label=B219
                     /note="sp1-rep-F"
     primer_bind     2437..2459
                     /label=B684
                     /note="(protAsp)rep-F"
     primer_bind     2437..2459
                     /label=D025
                     /note="GyrA F pDB269"
     primer_bind     2437..2459
                     /label=D029
                     /note="hla 1 F pDB269"
     primer_bind     2437..2459
                     /label=D031
                     /note="hla 2 F pDB269"
     primer_bind     2437..2459
                     /label=B223
                     /note="Pyo-BsaIsp-F"
     primer_bind     2437..2458
                     /label=B321
                     /note="bsaI-sp-F"
     primer_bind     complement(2443..2472)
                     /label=B691
                     /note="SpCRISPR-R"
     primer_bind     complement(2444..2525)
                     /label=D038
                     /note="GG hla 2 R"
     primer_bind     complement(2448..2473)
                     /label=B260
                     /note="bgaA-sp1-R"
     primer_bind     complement(2449..2472)
                     /label=B224
                     /note="Pyo-BsaIsp-R"
     primer_bind     complement(2450..2473)
                     /label=D032
                     /note="hla 2 R pDB269"
     primer_bind     complement(2450..2473)
                     /label=D026
                     /note="GyrA R pDB269"
     primer_bind     complement(2450..2472)
                     /label=D030
                     /note="hla 1 R pDB269"
     primer_bind     complement(2450..2472)
                     /label=B685
                     /note="(protAsp)rep-R"
     primer_bind     complement(2450..2472)
                     /label=B218
                     /note="srtA-sp1-R"
     primer_bind     complement(2450..2472)
                     /label=D036
                     /note="phiNM4 R"
     primer_bind     2451..2531
                     /label=D037
     primer_bind     complement(2451..2472)
                     /label=D007
                     /note="spacer R"
     primer_bind     complement(2451..2472)
                     /label=B320
                     /note="bsaI-sp-R"
     primer_bind     complement(2456..2474)
                     /label=LC26
                     /note="ELZ1n2-R2"
     primer_bind     complement(2456..2473)
                     /label=B639
                     /note="mecA_dbsp3-R"
     primer_bind     complement(2456..2472)
                     /label=B657
                     /note="pUSA2_2sp"
     primer_bind     complement(2456..2472)
                     /label=B641
                     /note="sek_dbsp-R"
     primer_bind     2502..2533
                     /label=B690
                     /note="SpCRISPR-F"
     primer_bind     2503..2614
                     /label=D018
                     /note="Spa 1 F"
     primer_bind     2503..2614
                     /label=D019
                     /note="Spa 2 F"
     primer_bind     2503..2614
                     /label=D021
                     /note="arlR F"
     primer_bind     2503..2614
                     /label=D022
                     /note="arlS F"
     primer_bind     2503..2598
                     /label=D003
                     /note="Spacer spa 1"
     primer_bind     2503..2598
                     /label=D004
                     /note="Spacer spa 2"
     primer_bind     2503..2527
                     /label=B259
                     /note="bgaA-sp1-F"
     primer_bind     2503..2525
                     /label=D035
                     /note="phiNM4 F"
     primer_bind     2503..2525
                     /label=B217
                     /note="srtA-sp1-F"
     primer_bind     2503..2525
                     /label=B219
                     /note="sp1-rep-F"
     primer_bind     2503..2525
                     /label=B684
                     /note="(protAsp)rep-F"
     primer_bind     2503..2525
                     /label=D025
                     /note="GyrA F pDB269"
     primer_bind     2503..2525
                     /label=D029
                     /note="hla 1 F pDB269"
     primer_bind     2503..2525
                     /label=D031
                     /note="hla 2 F pDB269"
     primer_bind     2503..2525
                     /label=B223
                     /note="Pyo-BsaIsp-F"
     primer_bind     2503..2524
                     /label=B321
                     /note="bsaI-sp-F"
     primer_bind     complement(2509..2538)
                     /label=B691
                     /note="SpCRISPR-R"
     primer_bind     complement(2510..2591)
                     /label=D038
                     /note="GG hla 2 R"
     primer_bind     complement(2514..2573)
                     /label=B260
                     /note="bgaA-sp1-R"
     primer_bind     complement(2515..2540)
                     /label=B224
                     /note="Pyo-BsaIsp-R"
     primer_bind     complement(2516..2541)
                     /label=D030
                     /note="hla 1 R pDB269"
     primer_bind     complement(2516..2539)
                     /label=D036
                     /note="phiNM4 R"
     primer_bind     complement(2516..2538)
                     /label=D032
                     /note="hla 2 R pDB269"
     primer_bind     complement(2516..2538)
                     /label=D026
                     /note="GyrA R pDB269"
     primer_bind     complement(2516..2538)
                     /label=B685
                     /note="(protAsp)rep-R"
     primer_bind     complement(2516..2538)
                     /label=B218
                     /note="srtA-sp1-R"
     primer_bind     2517..2597
                     /label=D037
     primer_bind     complement(2517..2538)
                     /label=D007
                     /note="spacer R"
     primer_bind     complement(2517..2538)
                     /label=B320
                     /note="bsaI-sp-R"
     primer_bind     complement(2522..2540)
                     /label=B657
                     /note="pUSA2_2sp"
     primer_bind     complement(2522..2538)
                     /label=LC26
                     /note="ELZ1n2-R2"
     primer_bind     complement(2522..2538)
                     /label=B641
                     /note="sek_dbsp-R"
     primer_bind     complement(2522..2538)
                     /label=B639
                     /note="mecA_dbsp3-R"
     primer_bind     2568..2591
                     /label=D031
                     /note="hla 2 F pDB269"
     primer_bind     2568..2591
                     /label=B223
                     /note="Pyo-BsaIsp-F"
     primer_bind     2569..2599
                     /label=B690
                     /note="SpCRISPR-F"
     primer_bind     2569..2593
                     /label=B259
                     /note="bgaA-sp1-F"
     primer_bind     2569..2591
                     /label=D035
                     /note="phiNM4 F"
     primer_bind     2569..2591
                     /label=B217
                     /note="srtA-sp1-F"
     primer_bind     2569..2591
                     /label=B219
                     /note="sp1-rep-F"
     primer_bind     2569..2591
                     /label=B684
                     /note="(protAsp)rep-F"
     primer_bind     2569..2591
                     /label=D025
                     /note="GyrA F pDB269"
     primer_bind     2569..2591
                     /label=D029
                     /note="hla 1 F pDB269"
     primer_bind     2569..2590
                     /label=B321
                     /note="bsaI-sp-F"
     misc_feature    2570..2604
                     /label=Repeat
                     /note="Repeat"
                     /note="Repeat"
     primer_bind     complement(2575..2625)
                     /label=B691
                     /note="SpCRISPR-R"
     primer_bind     complement(2576..2604)
                     /label=D038
                     /note="GG hla 2 R"
     primer_bind     2580..2620
                     /label=B374
                     /note="rep_mut-F"
     primer_bind     complement(2580..2604)
                     /label=B260
                     /note="bgaA-sp1-R"
     primer_bind     complement(2581..2604)
                     /label=B224
                     /note="Pyo-BsaIsp-R"
     primer_bind     complement(2582..2605)
                     /label=B218
                     /note="srtA-sp1-R"
     primer_bind     complement(2582..2604)
                     /label=D032
                     /note="hla 2 R pDB269"
     primer_bind     complement(2582..2604)
                     /label=D030
                     /note="hla 1 R pDB269"
     primer_bind     complement(2582..2604)
                     /label=D026
                     /note="GyrA R pDB269"
     primer_bind     complement(2582..2604)
                     /label=B685
                     /note="(protAsp)rep-R"
     primer_bind     complement(2582..2604)
                     /label=D036
                     /note="phiNM4 R"
     primer_bind     complement(2583..2605)
                     /label=B320
                     /note="bsaI-sp-R"
     primer_bind     complement(2583..2604)
                     /label=D007
                     /note="spacer R"
     primer_bind     complement(2588..2604)
                     /label=LC26
                     /note="ELZ1n2-R2"
     primer_bind     complement(2588..2604)
                     /label=B657
                     /note="pUSA2_2sp"
     primer_bind     complement(2588..2604)
                     /label=B641
                     /note="sek_dbsp-R"
     primer_bind     complement(2588..2604)
                     /label=B639
                     /note="mecA_dbsp3-R"
     primer_bind     2604..2626
                     /label=Tracr F
     primer_bind     2605..2667
                     /label=LC35_tracrRNA_R
     misc_feature    2605..2639
                     /label=pre-tracr sequence
     primer_bind     complement(2607..2639)
                     /label=B299 - EcoRI-rep-R
                     /note="from pACYC184"
     primer_bind     complement(2607..2630)
                     /label=B527
                     /note="SphI-CRISPR-R"
     primer_bind     complement(2607..2630)
                     /label=B333
                     /note="(cat)-CRISPR-R"
     primer_bind     complement(2607..2630)
                     /label=B328
                     /note="(pC194)-cas9-R"
     misc_feature    2640..2810
                     /label=tracrRNA
                     /note="tracrRNA"
                     /note="tracrRNA"
     primer_bind     2723..2744
                     /label=B260
                     /note="bgaA-sp1-R"
     primer_bind     2723..2743
                     /label=B224
                     /note="Pyo-BsaIsp-R"
     primer_bind     2723..2742
                     /label=D032
                     /note="hla 2 R pDB269"
     primer_bind     2723..2742
                     /label=D030
                     /note="hla 1 R pDB269"
     primer_bind     2723..2742
                     /label=D026
                     /note="GyrA R pDB269"
     primer_bind     2723..2742
                     /label=B685
                     /note="(protAsp)rep-R"
     primer_bind     2723..2742
                     /label=B218
                     /note="srtA-sp1-R"
     primer_bind     2723..2742
                     /label=D036
                     /note="phiNM4 R"
     primer_bind     2723..2741
                     /label=D007
                     /note="spacer R"
     primer_bind     2723..2741
                     /label=B320
                     /note="bsaI-sp-R"
     primer_bind     complement(2731..2747)
                     /label=B259
                     /note="bgaA-sp1-F"
     primer_bind     complement(2733..2747)
                     /label=D035
                     /note="phiNM4 F"
     primer_bind     complement(2733..2747)
                     /label=B217
                     /note="srtA-sp1-F"
     primer_bind     complement(2733..2747)
                     /label=B219
                     /note="sp1-rep-F"
     primer_bind     complement(2733..2747)
                     /label=B684
                     /note="(protAsp)rep-F"
     primer_bind     complement(2733..2747)
                     /label=D025
                     /note="GyrA F pDB269"
     primer_bind     complement(2733..2747)
                     /label=D029
                     /note="hla 1 F pDB269"
     primer_bind     complement(2733..2747)
                     /label=D031
                     /note="hla 2 F pDB269"
     primer_bind     complement(2733..2747)
                     /label=B223
                     /note="Pyo-BsaIsp-F"
     primer_bind     complement(2734..2747)
                     /label=B321
                     /note="bsaI-sp-F"
     misc_feature    2811..2840
                     /label=post-tracr sequence
     primer_bind     complement(2818..2842)
                     /label=dCas9-tracr R
     primer_bind     complement(2818..2840)
                     /label=Tracr R
     primer_bind     2912..2934
                     /label=B254
                     /note="tracrRNA-R"
     primer_bind     complement(2916..2935)
                     /label=LC103
                     /note="pITCRRNA_R"
     primer_bind     complement(2919..22)
                     /label=LC36_tracrRNA_F
     primer_bind     2919..22
                     /label=LC34_pCRISPR_BB_R
ORIGIN
        1 aagacgaaag ggcctcgtga tacgcctatt tttataggtt aatgtcatga taataatggt
       61 ttcttagacg tcggaattgc cagctggggc gccctctggt aaggttggga agccctgcaa
      121 agtaaactgg atggctttct tgccgccaag gatctgatgg cgcaggggat caagatctga
      181 tcaagagaca ggatgaggat cgtttcgcat gattgaacaa gatggattgc acgcaggttc
      241 tccggccgct tgggtggaga ggctattcgg ctatgactgg gcacaacaga caatcggctg
      301 ctctgatgcc gccgtgttcc ggctgtcagc gcaggggcgc ccggttcttt ttgtcaagac
      361 cgacctgtcc ggtgccctga atgaactgca ggacgaggca gcgcggctat cgtggctggc
      421 cacgacgggc gttccttgcg cagctgtgct cgacgttgtc actgaagcgg gaagggactg
      481 gctgctattg ggcgaagtgc cggggcagga tctcctgtca tctcaccttg ctcctgccga
      541 gaaagtatcc atcatggctg atgcaatgcg gcggctgcat acgcttgatc cggctacctg
      601 cccattcgac caccaagcga aacatcgcat cgagcgagca cgtactcgga tggaagccgg
      661 tcttgtcgat caggatgatc tggacgaaga gcatcagggg ctcgcgccag ccgaactgtt
      721 cgccaggctc aaggcgcgca tgcccgacgg cgaggatctc gtcgtgaccc atggcgatgc
      781 ctgcttgccg aatatcatgg tggaaaatgg ccgcttttct ggattcatcg actgtggccg
      841 gctgggtgtg gcggaccgct atcaggacat agcgttggct acccgtgata ttgctgaaga
      901 gcttggcggc gaatgggctg accgcttcct cgtgctttac ggtatcgccg ctcccgattc
      961 gcagcgcatc gccttctatc gccttcttga cgagttcttc tgagcgggac tctggggttc
     1021 gagagctcgc ttggactcct gttgatagat ccagtaatga cctcagaact ccatctggat
     1081 ttgttcagaa cgctcggttg ccgccgggcg ttttttattg gtgagaatcc aagcactagt
     1141 catgaccaaa atcccttaac gtgagttttc gttccactga gcgtcagacc ccgtagaaaa
     1201 gatcaaagga tcttcttgag atcctttttt tctgcgcgta atctgctgct tgcaaacaaa
     1261 aaaaccaccg ctaccagcgg tggtttgttt gccggatcaa gagctaccaa ctctttttcc
     1321 gaaggtaact ggcttcagca gagcgcagat accaaatact gtccttctag tgtagccgta
     1381 gttaggccac cacttcaaga actctgtagc accgcctaca tacctcgctc tgctaatcct
     1441 gttaccagtg gctgctgcca gtggcgataa gtcgtgtctt accgggttgg actcaagacg
     1501 atagttaccg gataaggcgc agcggtcggg ctgaacgggg ggttcgtgca cacagcccag
     1561 cttggagcga acgacctaca ccgaactgag atacctacag cgtgagcatt gagaaagcgc
     1621 cacgcttccc gaagggagaa aggcggacag gtatccggta agcggcaggg tcggaacagg
     1681 agagcgcacg agggagcttc cagggggaaa cgcctggtat ctttatagtc ctgtcgggtt
     1741 tcgccacctc tgacttgagc gtcgattttt gtgatgctcg tcaggggggc ggagcctatg
     1801 gaaaaacgcc agcaacgcgg cctttttacg gttcctggcc ttttgctggc cttttgctca
     1861 catgttcttt cctgcgttat cccctgattc tgtggataac cgtattaccg cctttgagtg
     1921 agctgatacc gctcgccgca gccgaacgcc ccaaaaagcc tcgctttcag cacctgtcgt
     1981 ttcctttctt ttcagagggt attttaaata aaaacattaa gttatgacga agaagaacgg
     2041 aaacgcctta aaccggaaaa ttttcataaa tagcgaaaac ccgcgaggtc gccgccccgt
     2101 aacctgtcgg atcaccggaa aggacccgta aagtgataat gattatcatc tacatatcac
     2161 aacgtgcgtg gagggtctag ggcggcggat ttgtcctact caggagagcg ttcaccgaca
     2221 aacaacagat aaaacgaaag gcccagtctt tcgactgagc ctttcgtttt atttgatgcc
     2281 tctagcacgc gtaccatggg atcctatttc ttaataacta aaaatatggt ataatactct
     2341 taataaatgc agtaatacag gggcttttca agactgaagt ctagctgaga caaatagtgc
     2401 gattacgaaa ttttttagac aaaaatagtc tacgaggttt tagagctatg ctgttttgaa
     2461 tggtcccaaa acccttcacc ttgtggtgct tcagagaatt tggttttaga gctatgctgt
     2521 tttgaatggt cccaaaacag tttggcggag acccacgctt catacggagt tttagagcta
     2581 tgctgttttg aatggtccca aaacttcagc acactgagac ttgttgagtt gaattcatga
     2641 gtattaagta ttgttttatg gctgataaat ttctttgaat ttctccttga ttatttgtta
     2701 taaaagttat aaaataatct tgttggaacc attcaaaaca gcatagcaag ttaaaataag
     2761 gctagtccgt tatcaacttg aaaaagtggc accgagtcgg tgcttttttt gatacttcta
     2821 ttctactctg actgcaaacc aaaaaaacaa gcgctttcaa aacgcttgtt ttatcatttt
     2881 tagggaaatt aatctcttaa tccttttatc attctacatt taggcgctgc catctt
//
